Addgene plasmid #157113: pD649-HAsp-CD70-COMP5AP-AviTag-9xHis
Purpose: Mammalian expression of cell-surface protein extracellular domain fused to COMP5AP-AviTag-9xHis. Protein is secreted from cells.
Depositing lab: Chris Garcia. Depositing organization: Stanford University. Publication: A Human IgSF Cell-Surface Interactome Reveals a Complex Network of Protein-Protein Interactions. Wojtowicz WM, Vielmetter J, Fernandes RA, Siepe DH, Eastman CL, Chisholm GB, Cox S, Klock H, Anderson PW, Rue SM, Miller JJ, Glaser SM, Bragstad ML, Vance J, Lam AW, Lesley SA, Zinn K, Garcia KC. Cell. 2020 Aug 20;182(4):1027-1043.e17. doi: 10.1016/j.cell.2020.07.025. PubMed 32822567.
Backbone
  Vector backbone: pD649
  Backbone size w/o insert (bp): 7153
  Vector type: Mammalian Expression
Growth in bacteria
  Bacterial resistance: Ampicillin, 100 μg/mL
  Growth temperature: 37°C
  Growth strain: DH5alpha
  Copy number: High Copy
Gene/Insert
  Gene/Insert name: CD70
  Species: H. sapiens (human)
  Insert size (bp): 465
  Entrez Gene: CD70 (a.k.a. CD27-L, CD27L, CD27LG, LPFS3, TNFSF7, TNLG8A)
  Promoter: CMV/SP6
  Tag / fusion protein: COMP5AP-AviTag-9xHis (C terminal on backbone)
  Cloning method: Restriction Enzyme; 5′ cloning site GCGGCCGC (not destroyed); 3′ cloning site GGCGCGCC (not destroyed)
  Sequencing primers: 5′ ATTTAGGTGACACTATAG; 3′ CGTCGCACTCCATCACGGTG
Resource information
  A portion of this plasmid was derived from a plasmid made by: synthesis by ThermoFisher
Terms and licenses: Academic/Nonprofit Terms; Industry Terms: Not Available to Industry
Depositor comments: Some plasmids in this collection may have an IS4-like element ISVsa5 family transposase upstream of the CMV promoter.
How to cite: pD649-HAsp-CD70-COMP5AP-AviTag-9xHis was a gift from Chris Garcia (Addgene plasmid # 157113 ; http://n2t.net/addgene:157113 ; RRID:Addgene_157113)
