[The description below was written by a language model from this plasmid's Addgene catalogue record and pLannotate feature annotations shown in this document.]
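Description:
pD649-HAsp-CD70-COMP5AP-AviTag-9xHis is a mammalian expression plasmid built on the pD649 backbone for producing a secreted, multimerised form of the extracellular domain of human CD70 (TNFSF7, the ligand for CD27). It is propagated in E. coli as a high-copy plasmid through a ColE1/pUC-type origin and selected with ampicillin via the bla gene. The annotation also shows an SV40 early promoter/EM7 promoter unit driving a puromycin N-acetyltransferase gene with an SV40 poly(A) signal, which could in principle serve for selection in mammalian cells, although the record does not describe this use. Short annotated fragments of KanR, lacZα, ble and the f1 origin appear to be backbone remnants rather than functional parts.

The expression cassette uses the CMV immediate-early enhancer and promoter, followed by a fragment of CMV intron A and an SP6 promoter that also serves as a sequencing primer site. The open reading frame begins with a signal peptide, named HAsp in the construct title but matched by the annotation software to an immunoglobulin heavy-chain signal sequence fragment. The CD70 ectodomain follows, cloned between preserved NotI and AscI sites. Downstream, supplied by the backbone, are the coiled-coil region of rat cartilage oligomeric matrix protein (COMP), which assembles the fusion into pentamers to raise binding avidity, and human placental alkaline phosphatase as an enzymatic reporter. An AviTag for site-specific enzymatic biotinylation and a polyhistidine tag for purification come next (9xHis by name, annotated as 8xHis), and the cassette ends with a bGH poly(A) signal.

The fusion protein is secreted from transfected cells, and the construct belongs to a collection made for screening interactions among human cell-surface proteins. The depositor notes that some plasmids in the collection may carry an IS4-like transposase insertion upstream of the CMV promoter, but none is annotated here.
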