Features (pLannotate 1.2.2; 24 found; start..end, strand, type, name):
    119..143     -  CDS            KanR (fragment): aminoglycoside phosphotransferase; aph(3')-Ia; confers resistance to kanamycin
    254..842     +  rep_origin     ori: high-copy-number ColE1/pMB1/pBR322/pUC origin of replication
   1067..1084    +  terminator     rrnB T2 terminator (fragment): transcription terminator T2 from the E. coli rrnB gene
   1109..1128    -  CDS            lacZα (fragment): LacZα fragment of β-galactosidase; lacZ fragment
   1584..1600    +  protein_bind   lac operator: The lac repressor binds to the lac operator to inhibit transcription in E. coli. This inhibition can be relieved by adding lactose or isopropyl-β-D-thiogalactopyranoside (IPTG). lac repressor encoded by lacI
   1843..2146    +  enhancer       CMV enhancer: human cytomegalovirus immediate early enhancer
   2147..2350    +  promoter       CMV promoter: human cytomegalovirus (CMV) immediate early promoter
   2486..2529    +  intron         CMV intron (fragment): modified intron A from human cytomegalovirus
   2581..2599    +  promoter       SP6 promoter: promoter for bacteriophage SP6 RNA polymerase
   2603..2640    +  CDS            IgH signal sequence (fragment): signal sequence from the mouse immunoglobulin heavy chain variable region
   2719..3213    +  CDS            CD70 (fragment): CD70_HUMAN - Also known as CD27L, CD27LG, TNFSF7. Experimental evidence at protein level: Swiss-Prot protein existence level 1. Cytokine which is the ligand for CD27. The CD70-CD27 pathway plays an important role in the generation and maintenance of T cell immunity, in particular during antiviral responses. Upon CD27 binding, induces the proliferation of costimulated T-cells and enhances the generation of cytolytic T-cells. From Homo sapiens (Human).
   3310..3489    +  CDS            Comp (fragment): COMP_RAT - Experimental evidence at protein level: Swiss-Prot protein existence level 1. May play a role in the structural integrity of cartilage via its interaction with other extracellular matrix proteins such as the collagens and fibronectin. Can mediate the interaction of chondrocytes with the cartilage extracellular matrix through interaction with cell surface integrin receptors. Could play a role in the pathogenesis of osteoarthritis. Potent suppressor of apoptosis in both primary chondrocytes and transformed cells. Suppresses apoptosis by blocking the activation of caspase-3 and by indu
   3477..4929    +  CDS            SEAP (fragment): secreted alkaline phosphatase from human placenta The natural enzyme has a C-terminal transmembrane sequence that is replaced by a GPI anchor.
   4954..4995    +  CDS            AviTag™ (fragment): peptide tag that allows for enzymatic biotinylation
   4999..5022    +  CDS            8xHis: 8xHis affinity tag
   5168..5279    +  polyA_signal   bGH poly(A) signal: bovine growth hormone polyadenylation signal
   5280..5388    +  rep_origin     f1 ori (fragment): f1 bacteriophage origin of replication; arrow indicates direction of (+) strand synthesis
   5402..5731    +  promoter       SV40 promoter: SV40 enhancer and early promoter
   5779..5826    +  promoter       EM7 promoter: synthetic bacterial promoter&nbsp
   5845..6444    +  CDS            PuroR (fragment): puromycin N-acetyltransferase; pac from Streptomyces; confers resistance to puromycin
   6454..6579    +  CDS            ble (fragment): BLE_KLEPN - Experimental evidence at protein level: Swiss-Prot protein existence level 1. Binding protein with a strong affinity to the bleomycin family of antibiotics. Binds to CL990; an antimitotic-antibiotic compound. From Klebsiella pneumoniae.
   6574..6695    +  polyA_signal   SV40 poly(A) signal: SV40 polyadenylation signal
   6748..7608    -  CDS            AmpR: β-lactamase; bla; confers resistance to ampicillin, carbenicillin, and related antibiotics
   7611..89      -  promoter       AmpR promoter (fragment) (across the origin): bla
>Addgene plasmid #157113 | pD649-HAsp-CD70-COMP5AP-AviTag-9xHis | addgene full sequence | sequence record 491729 | Addgene NGS Result
TTTCAATATTATTGAAGCATTTATCAGGGTTATTGTCTCATGAGCGGATACATATTTGAATGTATTTAGA
AAAATAAACAAATAGGGGTCAGTGTTACAACCAATTAACCAATTCTGAACATTATCGCGAGCCCATTTAT
ACCTGAATATGGCTCATAACACCCCTTGCTCATGACCAAAATCCCTTAACGTGAGTTACGCGCGCGTCGT
TCCACTGAGCGTCAGACCCCGTAGAAAAGATCAAAGGATCTTCTTGAGATCCTTTTTTTCTGCGCGTAAT
CTGCTGCTTGCAAACAAAAAAACCACCGCTACCAGCGGTGGTTTGTTTGCCGGATCAAGAGCTACCAACT
CTTTTTCCGAAGGTAACTGGCTTCAGCAGAGCGCAGATACCAAATACTGTTCTTCTAGTGTAGCCGTAGT
TAGCCCACCACTTCAAGAACTCTGTAGCACCGCCTACATACCTCGCTCTGCTAATCCTGTTACCAGTGGC
TGCTGCCAGTGGCGATAAGTCGTGTCTTACCGGGTTGGACTCAAGACGATAGTTACCGGATAAGGCGCAG
CGGTCGGGCTGAACGGGGGGTTCGTGCACACAGCCCAGCTTGGAGCGAACGACCTACACCGAACTGAGAT
ACCTACAGCGTGAGCTATGAGAAAGCGCCACGCTTCCCGAAGGGAGAAAGGCGGACAGGTATCCGGTAAG
CGGCAGGGTCGGAACAGGAGAGCGCACGAGGGAGCTTCCAGGGGGAAACGCCTGGTATCTTTATAGTCCT
GTCGGGTTTCGCCACCTCTGACTTGAGCGTCGATTTTTGTGATGCTCGTCAGGGGGGCGGAGCCTATGGA
AAAACGCCAGCAACGCGGCCTTTTTACGGTTCCTGGCCTTTTGCTGGCCTTTTGCTCACATGTTCTTTCC
TGCGTTATCCCCTGATTCTGTGGATAACCGTATTACCGCCTTTGAGTGAGCTGATACCGCTCGCCGCAGC
CGAACGACCGAGCGCAGCGAGTCAGTGAGCGAGGAAGCGGAAGGCGAGAGTAGGGAACTGCCAGGCATCA
AACTAAGCAGAAGGCCCCTGACGGATGGCCTTTTTGCGTTTCTACAAACTCTTTCTGTGTTGTAAAACGA
CGGCCAGTCTTAAGCTCGGGCCCCCTGGGCGGTTCTGATAACGAGTAATCGTTAATCCGCAAATAACGTA
AAAACCCGCTTCGGCGGGTTTTTTTATGGGGGGAGTTTAGGGAAAGAGCATTTGTCAGAATATTTAAGGG
CGCCTGTCACTTTGCTTGATATATGAGAATTATTTAACCTTATAAATGAGAAAAAAGCAACGCACTTTAA
ATAAGATACGTTGCTTTTTCGATTGATGAACACCTATAATTAAACTATTCATCTATTATTTATGATTTTT
TGTATATACAATATTTCTAGTTTGTTAAAGAGAATTAAGAAAATAAATCTCGAAAATAATAAAGGGAAAA
TCAGTTTTTGATATCAAAATTATACATGTCAACGATAATACAAAATATAATACAAACTATAAGATGTTAT
CAGTATTTATTATCATTTAGAATAAATTTTGTGTCGCCCTTAATTGTGAGCGGATAACAATTACGAGCTT
CATGCACAGTGGCGTTGACTCAATATTGGCCATTAGCCATATTATTCATTGGTTATATAGCATAAATCAA
TATTGGCTATTGGCCATTGCATACGTTGTATCTATATCATAATATGTACATTTATATTGGCTCATGTCCA
ATATGACCGCCATGTTGGCATTGATTATTGACTAGTTATTAATAGTAATCAATTACGGGGTCATTAGTTC
ATAGCCCATATATGGAGTTCCGCGTTACATAACTTACGGTAAATGGCCCGCCTGGCTGACCGCCCAACGA
CCCCCGCCCATTGACGTCAATAATGACGTATGTTCCCATAGTAACGCCAATAGGGACTTTCCATTGACGT
CAATGGGTGGAGTATTTACGGTAAACTGCCCACTTGGCAGTACATCAAGTGTATCATATGCCAAGTACGC
CCCCTATTGACGTCAATGACGGTAAATGGCCCGCCTGGCATTATGCCCAGTACATGACCTTATGGGACTT
TCCTACTTGGCAGTACATCTACGTATTAGTCATCGCTATTACCATGGTGATGCGGTTTTGGCAGTACATC
AATGGGCGTGGATAGCGGTTTGACTCACGGGGATTTCCAAGTCTCCACCCCATTGACGTCAATGGGAGTT
TGTTTTGGCACCAAAATCAACGGGACTTTCCAAAATGTCGTAACAACTCCGCCCCATTGACGCAAATGGG
CGGTAGGCGTGTACGGTGGGAGGTCTATATAAGCAGAGCTCGTTTAGTGAACCGTCAGATCGCCTGGAGA
CGCCATCCACGCTGTTTTGACCTCCATAGAAGACACCGGGACCGATCCAGCCTCCGCGGCCGGGAACGGT
GCATTGGAACGCGGATTCCCCGTGCCAAGAGTGACGTAAGTACCGCCTATAGAGTCTATAGGCCCACCCC
CTTGGCTTCGTTAGAACGCGGCTACAATTAATACATAACCTTATGTATCATACACATACGATTTAGGTGA
CACTATAGAATAACATCCACTTTGCCTTTCTCTCCACAGGTGTCCACTCCCAGGTCCAACTGCACCTCGG
TTCTATCGAAAACGCGCCTGCTAGCGCCACCATGAAGACCATCATTGCCCTGAGCTACATCTTCTGCCTG
GTGTTCGCTGCGGCCGCCCAAAGATTTGCTCAGGCTCAGCAACAGCTGCCCCTGGAATCTCTTGGATGGG
ATGTTGCCGAACTGCAGCTGAACCACACAGGACCTCAGCAGGACCCCAGACTGTATTGGCAAGGTGGACC
TGCTCTGGGCAGAAGCTTTCTGCACGGACCTGAGCTGGATAAGGGCCAGCTGAGAATCCACCGCGACGGC
ATCTACATGGTGCACATCCAAGTGACCCTGGCCATCTGTAGCAGCACCACAGCCAGCAGACACCATCCTA
CAACACTGGCCGTGGGAATCTGTAGCCCTGCCAGCAGATCTATCTCTCTGCTGCGGCTGAGCTTCCACCA
GGGCTGTACAATTGCCAGCCAGAGACTGACACCACTGGCCAGAGGCGATACCCTGTGTACCAATCTGACA
GGCACCCTGCTGCCTAGCAGAAACACCGACGAGACATTCTTCGGCGTGCAGTGGGTCCGACCTGGCGCGC
CGGAAGATCAAGTTGATCCAAGATTGATTGATGGCAAGGGCGGATCTCTGGAGGTGCTGTTCCAGGGACC
AGGCGGAAGCGGCAATCCCGGCGGCGATCTGGCCCCCCAGATGCTGCGCGAGCTGCAGGAGACCAATGCC
GCCCTGCAGGACGTGCGCGAGCTGCTGCGCCACCGCGTGAAGGAGATCACCTTCCTGAAGAACACCGTGA
TGGAGTGCGACGCCTGCGGTATGCAGCCCTCTAGAGGCTCCGGCTCCATCATCCCAGTTGAGGAGGAGAA
CCCGGACTTCTGGAACCGCGAGGCAGCCGAGGCCCTGGGTGCCGCCAAGAAGCTGCAGCCTGCACAGACA
GCCGCCAAGAACCTCATCATCTTCCTGGGCGATGGGATGGGGGTGTCTACGGTGACAGCTGCCAGGATCC
TAAAAGGGCAGAAGAAGGACAAACTGGGGCCTGAGATACCCCTGGCCATGGACCGCTTCCCATATGTGGC
TCTGTCCAAGACATACAATGTAGACAAACATGTGCCAGACAGTGGAGCCACAGCCACGGCCTACCTGTGC
GGGGTCAAGGGCAACTTCCAGACCATTGGCTTGAGTGCAGCCGCCCGCTTTAACCAGTGCAACACGACAC
GCGGCAACGAGGTCATCTCCGTGATGAATCGGGCCAAGAAAGCAGGGAAGTCAGTGGGAGTGGTAACCAC
CACACGAGTGCAGCACGCCTCGCCAGCCGGCACCTACGCCCACACGGTGAACCGCAACTGGTACTCGGAC
GCCGACGTGCCTGCCTCGGCCCGCCAGGAGGGGTGCCAGGACATCGCTACGCAGCTCATCTCCAACATGG
ACATTGACGTGATCCTAGGTGGAGGCCGAAAGTACATGTTTCGCATGGGAACCCCAGACCCTGAGTACCC
AGATGACTACAGCCAAGGTGGGACCAGGCTGGACGGGAAGAATCTGGTGCAGGAATGGCTGGCGAAGCGC
CAGGGTGCCCGGTATGTGTGGAACCGCACTGAGCTCATGCAGGCTTCCCTGGACCCGTCTGTGACCCATC
TCATGGGTCTCTTTGAGCCTGGAGACATGAAATACGAGATCCACCGAGACTCCACACTGGACCCCTCCCT
GATGGAGATGACAGAGGCTGCCCTGCGCCTGCTGAGCAGGAACCCCCGCGGCTTCTTCCTCTTCGTGGAG
GGTGGTCGCATCGACCATGGTCATCATGAAAGCAGGGCTTACCGGGCACTGACTGAGACGATCATGTTCG
ACGACGCCATTGAGAGGGCGGGCCAGCTCACCAGCGAGGAGGACACGCTGAGCCTCGTCACTGCCGACCA
CTCCCACGTCTTCTCCTTCGGAGGCTACCCCCTGCGAGGGAGCTCCATCTTCGGGCTGGCCCCTGGCAAG
GCCCGGGACAGGAAGGCCTACACGGTCCTCCTATACGGAAACGGTCCAGGCTATGTGCTCAAGGACGGCG
CCCGGCCGGATGTTACCGAGAGCGAGAGCGGGAGCCCCGAGTATCGGCAGCAGTCAGCAGTGCCCCTGGA
CGAAGAGACCCACGCAGGCGAGGACGTGGCGGTGTTCGCGCGCGGCCCGCAGGCGCACCTGGTTCACGGC
GTGCAGGAGCAGACCTTCATAGCGCACGTCATGGCCTTCGCCGCCTGCCTGGAGCCCTACACCGCCTGCG
ACCTGGCGCCCCCCGCCGGCACCACCGACGCCGCGCACCCGGGTGGCGGAGGACTGAACGACATCTTCGA
GGCTCAGAAAATCGAATGGCACGAACATCACCATCACCATCACCATCACCATTAAGGCCGGCCTGTAGTC
ACTGGCACAACGCGTTACCCGGTAAGCCAATCGGGTATACACGGTCGTCATACTGCAGACAGGGTTCTTC
TACTTTGCAAGATAGTCTTGAGTAGTAAAATAAATAGATAGAGAAAATCAGCCTCGACTGTGCCTTCTAG
TTGCCAGCCATCTGTTGTTTGCCCCTCCCCCGTGCCTTCCTTGACCCTGGAAGGTGCCACTCCCACTGTC
CTTTCCTAATAAAATGAGGAAATTGCATCACAACACTCAACCCTATCTCGGTCTATTCTTTTGATTTATA
AGGGATTTTGCCGATTTCGGCCTATTGGTTAAAAAATGAGCTGATTTAACAAAAATTTAACGCGAATTAA
TTCTGTGGAATGTGTGTCAGTTAGGGTGTGGAAAGTCCCCAGGCTCCCCAGCAGGCAGAAGTATGCAAAG
CATGCATCTCAATTAGTCAGCAACCAGGTGTGGAAAGTCCCCAGGCTCCCCAGCAGGCAGAAGTATGCAA
AGCATGCATCTCAATTAGTCAGCAACCATAGTCCCGCCCCTAACTCCGCCCATCCCGCCCCTAACTCCGC
CCAGTTCCGCCCATTCTCCGCCCCATGGCTGACTAATTTTTTTTATTTATGCAGAGGCCGAGGCCGCCTC
TGCCTCTGAGCTATTCCAGAAGTAGTGAGGAGGCTTTTTTGGAGGCCTAGGCTTTTGCAAAAAGCTCCCG
GGAGCTTGTATATCCATTTTCGGATCTGATCAGCACGTGTTGACAATTAATCATCGGCATAGTATATCGG
CATAGTATAATACGACAAGGTGAGGAACTAAACCATGACCGAGTACAAGCCCACGGTGCGCCTCGCCACC
CGCGACGACGTCCCCAGGGCCGTACGCACCCTCGCCGCCGCGTTCGCCGACTACCCCGCCACGCGCCACA
CCGTCGATCCGGACCGCCACATCGAGCGGGTCACCGAGCTGCAAGAACTCTTCCTCACGCGCGTCGGGCT
CGACATCGGCAAGGTGTGGGTCGCGGACGACGGCGCCGCGGTGGCGGTCTGGACCACGCCGGAGAGCGTC
GAAGCGGGGGCGGTGTTCGCCGAGATCGGCCCGCGCATGGCCGAGTTGAGCGGTTCCCGGCTGGCCGCGC
AGCAACAGATGGAAGGCCTCCTGGCGCCGCACCGGCCCAAGGAGCCCGCGTGGTTCCTGGCCACCGTCGG
CGTCTCGCCCGACCACCAGGGCAAGGGTCTGGGCAGCGCCGTCGTGCTCCCCGGAGTGGAGGCGGCCGAG
CGCGCCGGGGTGCCCGCCTTCCTGGAGACATCCGCGCCCCGCAACCTCCCCTTCTACGAGCGGCTCGGCT
TCACCGTCACCGCCGACGTCGAGGTGCCCGAAGGACCGCGCACCTGGTGCATGACCCGCAAGCCCGGTGC
CTGACACGTGCTACGAGATTTCGATTCCACCGCCGCCTTCTATGAAAGGTTGGGCTTCGGAATCGTTTTC
CGGGACGCCGGCTGGATGATCCTCCAGCGCGGGGATCTCATGCTGGAGTTCTTCGCCCACCCCAACTTGT
TTATTGCAGCTTATAATGGTTACAAATAAAGCAATAGCATCACAAATTTCACAAATAAAGCATTTTTTTC
ACTGCATTCTAGTTGTGGTTTGTCCAAACTCATCAATGTATCTTATCATGTCTGTATACCGTCGACCTCT
AGCTAGAGCTTGGCGTAATCATGGTCATTACCAATGCTTAATCAGTGAGGCACCTATCTCAGCGATCTGT
CTATTTCGTTCATCCATAGTTGCCTGACTCCCCGTCGTGTAGATAACTACGATACGGGAGGGCTTACCAT
CTGGCCCCAGCGCTGCGATGATACCGCGAGAACCACGCTCACCGGCTCCGGATTTATCAGCAATAAACCA
GCCAGCCGGAAGGGCCGAGCGCAGAAGTGGTCCTGCAACTTTATCCGCCTCCATCCAGTCTATTAATTGT
TGCCGGGAAGCTAGAGTAAGTAGTTCGCCAGTTAATAGTTTGCGCAACGTTGTTGCCATCGCTACAGGCA
TCGTGGTGTCACGCTCGTCGTTTGGTATGGCTTCATTCAGCTCCGGTTCCCAACGATCAAGGCGAGTTAC
ATGATCCCCCATGTTGTGCAAAAAAGCGGTTAGCTCCTTCGGTCCTCCGATCGTTGTCAGAAGTAAGTTG
GCCGCAGTGTTATCACTCATGGTTATGGCAGCACTGCATAATTCTCTTACTGTCATGCCATCCGTAAGAT
GCTTTTCTGTGACTGGTGAGTACTCAACCAAGTCATTCTGAGAATAGTGTATGCGGCGACCGAGTTGCTC
TTGCCCGGCGTCAATACGGGATAATACCGCGCCACATAGCAGAACTTTAAAAGTGCTCATCATTGGAAAA
CGTTCTTCGGGGCGAAAACTCTCAAGGATCTTACCGCTGTTGAGATCCAGTTCGATGTAACCCACTCGTG
CACCCAACTGATCTTCAGCATCTTTTACTTTCACCAGCGTTTCTGGGTGAGCAAAAACAGGAAGGCAAAA
TGCCGCAAAAAAGGGAATAAGGGCGACACGGAAATGTTGAATACTCATATTCTTCCTT
