>Addgene plasmid #157113 | pD649-HAsp-CD70-COMP5AP-AviTag-9xHis | depositor partial sequence | sequence record 303336 | insert (extracellular domain)
CAAAGATTTGCTCAGGCTCAGCAACAGCTGCCCCTGGAATCTCTTGGATGGGATGTTGCCGAACTGCAGC
TGAACCACACAGGACCTCAGCAGGACCCCAGACTGTATTGGCAAGGTGGACCTGCTCTGGGCAGAAGCTT
TCTGCACGGACCTGAGCTGGATAAGGGCCAGCTGAGAATCCACCGCGACGGCATCTACATGGTGCACATC
CAAGTGACCCTGGCCATCTGTAGCAGCACCACAGCCAGCAGACACCATCCTACAACACTGGCCGTGGGAA
TCTGTAGCCCTGCCAGCAGATCTATCTCTCTGCTGCGGCTGAGCTTCCACCAGGGCTGTACAATTGCCAG
CCAGAGACTGACACCACTGGCCAGAGGCGATACCCTGTGTACCAATCTGACAGGCACCCTGCTGCCTAGC
AGAAACACCGACGAGACATTCTTCGGCGTGCAGTGGGTCCGACCT
